Addgene plasmid #174956: pMSR:MSMEG_0954:Dendra
Purpose: C-term fluorescent fusion
Depositing lab: Keith Derbyshire & Joseph Wade. Depositing organization: Wadsworth Center, New York State Department of Health. Publication: A Mycobacterial Systems Resource for the Research Community. Judd JA, Canestrari J, Clark R, Joseph A, Lapierre P, Lasek-Nesselquist E, Mir M, Palumbo M, Smith C, Stone M, Upadhyay A, Wirth SE, Dedrick RM, Meier CG, Russell DA, Dills A, Dove E, Kester J, Wolf ID, Zhu J, Rubin ER, Fortune S, Hatfull GF, Gray TA, Wade JT, Derbyshire KM. mBio. 2021 Mar 2;12(2). pii: mBio.02401-20. doi: 10.1128/mBio.02401-20. PubMed 33653882.
Backbone
  Vector backbone: pMSR:Dendra
  Vector type: Bacterial Expression ; Integrating Mycobacterial Expression Vector attL5. T7 expression in E. coli
Growth in bacteria
  Bacterial resistance: Apramycin, 25 μg/mL
  Growth temperature: 37°C
  Growth strain: DH5alpha
  Copy number: High Copy
Gene/Insert
  Gene/Insert name: MSMEG_0954
  Species: M. smegmatis
  Promoter: pmycTetO
  Tag / fusion protein: Gly-Ala Linker/Dendra2/1x Flag Tag (C terminal on insert)
  Cloning method: Ligation Independent Cloning
  Sequencing primers: 5′ TGATAGAGTTTGTCCTCCCTATCAG; 3′ TCCATATGCACCTTGACACG
Resource information
  A portion of this plasmid was derived from a plasmid made by: CP000480.1
Terms and licenses: Academic/Nonprofit Terms; Industry Terms: Not Available to Industry
Depositor comments: 5' cloning site: AseI (destroyed), 3' cloning site: HindIII (not destroyed)
How to cite: pMSR:MSMEG_0954:Dendra was a gift from Keith Derbyshire & Joseph Wade (Addgene plasmid # 174956 ; http://n2t.net/addgene:174956 ; RRID:Addgene_174956)
