[The description below was written by a language model from this plasmid's Addgene catalogue record and pLannotate feature annotations shown in this document.]
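Description:
pMSR:MSMEG_0954:Dendra is a 6.7 kb integrating mycobacterial expression vector built on the pMSR:Dendra backbone, part of a systematic resource of tagged Mycobacterium smegmatis genes. It is propagated in E. coli through a high-copy ColE1/pUC-type origin and selected with apramycin, resistance being conferred by the aac(3)IV aminoglycoside acetyltransferase gene. It has no mycobacterial replication origin among the annotated features. Instead, it carries the mycobacteriophage L5 integrase gene (annotated spanning the sequence origin) together with adjacent L5 sequence. These allow site-specific recombination into the L5 attachment site of the mycobacterial chromosome, giving stable single-copy maintenance.

The payload is the M. smegmatis open reading frame MSMEG_0954, inserted by ligation-independent cloning. It is fused at its C terminus through a Gly-Ala linker to Dendra2, a green-to-red photoconvertible fluorescent protein, followed by a single FLAG epitope. The record does not state the function of MSMEG_0954. A short stretch near its start shows similarity to a siroheme synthase, but that is only a fragmentary homology hit. Expression in mycobacteria is driven by the pmycTetO promoter. The two short "tight TRE" hits upstream of the insert most likely reflect its tet operator sequences rather than any mammalian promoter, and they imply the promoter can be regulated where a Tet repressor is supplied. A T7 promoter just upstream of the coding region and a T7 terminator after the FLAG tag allow the same fusion to be expressed in E. coli strains that supply T7 RNA polymerase. The construct is intended for producing a C-terminal fluorescent fusion, for example for localisation imaging, with the FLAG tag available for immunodetection or purification.
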