Features (pLannotate 1.2.2; 14 found; start..end, strand, type, name):
    338..442     -  CDS            32 (fragment): VG32_BPML5 - Protein predicted: Swiss-Prot protein existence level 4. From Mycobacterium phage L5 (Mycobacteriophage L5).
    498..602     +  CDS            Y4104_STRCO (fragment): Protein inferred from homology: Swiss-Prot protein existence level 3. From Streptomyces coelicolor (strain ATCC BAA-471 / A3(2) / M145).
    660..679     +  promoter       tight TRE promoter (fragment): Tet-responsive promoter PTight, consisting of seven tet operator sequences followed by the minimal CMV promoter
    686..703     +  promoter       tight TRE promoter (fragment): Tet-responsive promoter PTight, consisting of seven tet operator sequences followed by the minimal CMV promoter
    717..735     +  promoter       T7 promoter: promoter for bacteriophage T7 RNA polymerase
    904..1041    +  CDS            SUMT_SCHPO (fragment): Experimental evidence at transcript level: Swiss-Prot protein existence level 2. Siroheme synthase involved in methionine biosynthesis. From Schizosaccharomyces pombe (strain 972 / ATCC 24843) (Fission yeast).
   2602..3288    +  CDS            Dendra2: Dendra2 is a photoconvertible green fluorescent protein published in 2006, derived from Dendronephthya sp.. It has high acid sensitivity.
   3328..3348    +  CDS            FLAG (fragment): FLAG® epitope tag, followed by an enterokinase cleavage site
   3357..3399    +  terminator     T7 terminator (fragment): transcription terminator for bacteriophage T7 RNA polymerase
   3605..4405    +  CDS            ApmR: aminoglycoside 3-N-acetyltransferase type IV ; aac(3)IV; confers resistance to apramycin (Paget and Davies, 1996)
   4472..4489    -  misc_feature   MCS (fragment): pBluescript multiple cloning site
   4530..5118    +  rep_origin     ori: high-copy-number ColE1/pMB1/pBR322/pUC origin of replication
   5286..5314    +  misc_feature   MCS (fragment): pUC18/19 multiple cloning site
   5874..276     +  CDS            33 (across the origin): VINT_BPML5 - Also known as int. Protein inferred from homology: Swiss-Prot protein existence level 3. Integrase is necessary for integration of the phage into the host genome by site-specific recombination. From Mycobacterium phage L5 (Mycobacteriophage L5).
>Addgene plasmid #174956 | pMSR:MSMEG_0954:Dendra | addgene full sequence | sequence record 345867 | Addgene NGS Result
TTCCTGGTGACCACGACGCAGGGCAACCGGCTGTCGAAGTCCGCGTTCACCAAGTCGCTGAAGCGTGGCT
ACGCCAAGATCGGTCGGCCGGAACTCCGCATCCACGACCTCCGCGCTGTCGGCGCTACGTTCGCCGCTCA
GGCAGGTGCGACGACCAAGGAGCTGATGGCCCGTCTCGGTCACACGACTCCTAGGATGGCGATGAAGTAC
CAGATGGCGTCTGAGGCCCGCGACGAGGCTATCGCTGAGGCGATGTCCAAGCTGGCCAAGACCTCCTGAA
ACGCAAAAAGCCCCCCTCCCAAGGACACTGAGTCCTAAAGAGGGGGGTTTCTTGTCAGTACGCGAAGAAC
CACGCCTGGCCGCGAGCGCCAGCACCGCCGCTCTGTGCGGAGACCTGGGCACCAGCCCCGCCGCCGCCAG
GAGCATTGCCGTTCCCGCCAGAAATCTAGACGGTGACCACAACGCGCCCGCTTTGATCGGGGACGTCGAA
ATATTGGATCGTCGGCACCGTCACGGCCGTGGGAGGCGGCACGATCCGCGACGTGATGATCGGCCGCATC
CCCACGGTGCTGCGCAGTGAGCTCTACGCCATCCCGGCGTTGATCTGTGCGTTCGCACGCACAGGCCCGG
TGTGAGAAGGGTCTCTGACGAGCGGGAGAACTCCCTATCAGTGATAGAGTTTGTCCTCCCTATCAGTGAT
AGATAGGCTTAAGGAGTAATACGACTCACTATAGGGAGAAGGAGGCCATTATGGGCGGAGCCGACAGTCT
CACCAAGGTGGGCGGTGCCGACGCTGCGGTTGCGGTGGTCGGTGCGGCCGAGGGTTCGGTCGGTGCGGCC
GAGAGCCCGGCGTCCGACCCTCAGCCGCGTGAGAGCTCGAGCCGGTCGCGCAGCCGCAAGGTCAAGCCCG
GTCGCATCACGTTCGTCGGTTCGGGCCCCGGTGACCCGGGCCTGCTGACCACCAGGGCGCAGGCCGTGCT
CGCGCATGCCGAGCTGGTCTTCACCGATCCCGATGTGCCCGAGGCGGTGCTCGCCCTCGTCGGCACCGAT
CTGCCCCCGGCGGCGGGTCCGGCGCCCGCCAAGAAGAACGACAAGGCCGACAAGGCCACCGACAAGTCGG
ACAAGTCCGACAAGGCCGACAAGGCCGATGACGCCAAGTCCGACGATCCGGCGGTCATCCCCGGCGGACC
CGAGGTGCGTCCCGCGCTCGGCGACCCGGCCGAGGTCGCCAAGACGCTCGCGTCCGAGGCGCGCCACGGA
TACAACGTCGTGCGCCTGATCGCGGGTGACCCGCTGTCGGTGGATGCCGTGATCACCGAGATCAACGCAC
TGGCCAAGACGCATCTGACCTTCGAGATCGTCCCGGGTCTGCCCGACACCACCGCGGTTCCGACGTACGC
CGGCCTGCCGCTGGGGTCGTCGCACACCGTCGCCGACGTGCGTGGCGACGTCGACTGGGCCGCACTGGCG
GCCGCGCCGGGGCCGCTGATCCTGCATGCGACCGCGTCGCACCTGCCGGATGCCGCCCGCACGCTCATCG
AGCACGGGCTCGTCGAGAACACGCCCGCGGTCGTCACGGCCAACGGCACCACCTGCCAGCAGCGTTCGGT
CGAGACCACGCTGGTGGGGCTCACCGACAAGACCGTGGTGGAGAAGCCCGCGGGCAGCGAGCTGTTGGGC
CCGCTGACCGGACCGCTGGTGGTCACCATCGGCAAGACCGTCGCCAACCGCGCCAAGCTGAACTGGTGGG
AGAGCCGCGCCCTGTACGGCTGGACCGTGCTGGTGCCGCGCACCAAGGATCAGGCCGGCGAGATGAGCGA
GCGGCTCGTCACGCACGGCGCCCTGCCGATCGAGGTGCCCACCATCGCCGTCGAGCCGCCGCGCAGCCCG
GCGCAGATGGAGCGCGCGGTCAAGGGCCTGGTCGACGGCCGGTTCCAGTGGGTCGTGTTCACCTCCACCA
ACGCCGTTCGCGCGGTGTGGGAGAAGTTCAACGAGTTCGGTCTGGACGCCCGCGCGTTCTCCGGCGTGAA
GATCGCCTGCGTGGGGCAGGCCACCGCGGACAAGGTGCGCGCGTTCGGGATCAATCCCGAACTGGTGCCG
TCGGGCGAGCAGTCCTCGCTCGGCCTGCTGGATGAATTCCCGCCCTACGACGAGGTTTTCGACCCGGTCA
ACCGTGTGTTGCTGCCGCGTGCGGACATCGCCACCGAGACGCTGGCCGAGGGTCTGCGTGAGCGTGGCTG
GGAGATCGAGGACGTCACGGCGTACCGCACCGTGCGTGCGGCCCCGCCGCCTGCGCACACCCGCGAGATG
ATCAAGACCGGTGGTTTCGACGCGGTGTGCTTCACGTCGAGTTCGACCGTGCGCAACCTCGTCGGCATCG
CGGGCAAGCCGCACGCCCGCACCATCGTGGCCTGCATCGGACCGAAAACCGCAGAAACCGCAATCGAATT
CGGTCTGCGCGTGGATGTGCAGCCCGAGACAGCCGCGGTCGGACCGCTGGTCGAGGCGCTCGCCGAGCAC
GCCGCCCGGTTGCGCGCCGAGGGTGCGCTCCCGCCGCCGCGCAAGAAGAGCCGCCGCAGGAAGCTTGGTG
CGGCCGCGGGCAACACGCCTGGCATCAATCTGATCAAGGAGGACATGCGTGTCAAGGTGCATATGGAGGG
CAACGTGAACGGTCACGCCTTCGTGATCGAGGGGGAGGGTAAGGGTAAGCCTTACGAAGGGACCCAGACC
GCCAACCTCACCGTCAAGGAGGGCGCCCCTCTCCCATTCTCGTACGATATCCTCACTACCGCGGTGCATT
ACGGGAACCGCGTGTTCACCAAGTACCCCGAGGATATCCCTGACTACTTCAAGCAGAGCTTCCCGGAGGG
ATACTCCTGGGAGCGGACGATGACCTTCGAAGACAAGGGTATCTGTACGATCCGCAGCGACATCTCGCTG
GAAGGGGACTGTTTCTTCCAGAACGTCCGTTTCAAGGGGACCAACTTTCCGCCGAACGGCCCGGTCATGC
AGAAGAAGACCCTCAAGTGGGAGCCGAGCACGGAGAAGCTGCACGTTCGGGACGGCCTCCTGGTCGGCAA
CATCAACATGGCGCTGCTGCTGGAAGGCGGCGGCCACTACCTATGCGACTTCAAGACCACGTACAAAGCG
AAGAAGGTCGTCCAGCTGCCCGACGCGCACTTCGTGGACCACCGCATCGAAATCCTGGGGAACGATTCGG
ACTACAACAAGGTCAAGTTGTACGAGCACGCTGTGGCACGCTATAGCCCGCTCCCGTCGCAGGTCTGGTT
CGAAGGCGGCGGCGGGGAGAACCTGTATTTCCAGGACTACAAGGACGACGACGACAAGTGATTTAAATAA
CCCCTTGGGGCCTCTAAACGGGTCTTGAGGGGTTTTTTGTTAACTAGCGTACGATCGAATTCCTGCAGCT
CACGGTAACTGATGCCGTATTTGCAGTACCAGCGTACGGCCCACAGAATGATGTCACGCTGAAAATGCCG
GCCTTTGAATGGGTTCATGTGCAGCTCCATCAGCAAAAGGGGATGATAAGTTTATCACCACCGACTATTT
GCAACAGTGCCGTTGATCGTGCTATGATCGACTGATGTCATCAGCGGTGGAGTGCAATGTCGTGCAATAC
GAATGGCGAAAAGCCGAGCTCATCGGTCAGCTTCTCAACCTTGGGGTTACCCCCGGCGGTGTGCTGCTGG
TCCACAGCTCCTTCCGTAGCGTCCGGCCCCTCGAAGATGGGCCACTTGGACTGATCGAGGCCCTGCGTGC
TACGCTGGGTCCGGGAGGGACGCTCGTCATGCCCTCGTGGTCAGGTCTGGACGACGAGCCGTTCGATCCT
GCCACGTCGCCCGTTACACCGGACCTTGGAGTTGTCTCTGACACATTCTGGCGCCTGCCAAATGTAAAGC
GCAGCGCCCATCCATTTGCCTTTGCGGCAGCGGGGCCACAGGCAGAGCAGATCATCTCTGATCCATTGCC
CCTGCCACCTTACTCGCCTGCAAGCCCGGTCGCCCGTGTCCATGAACTCGATGGGCAGGTACTTCTCCTC
GGCGTGGGACACGATGCCAACACGACGCTGCATCTTGCCGAGTTGATGGCAAAGGTTCCCTATGGGGTGC
CGAGACACTGCACCATTCTTCAGGATGGCAAGTTGGTACGCGTCGATTATCTCGAGAATGACCACTGCTG
TGAGCGCTTTGCCTTGGCGGACAGGTGGCTCAAGGAGAAGAGCCTTCAGAAGGAAGGTCCAGTCGGTCAT
GCCTTTGCTCGGTTGATCCGCTCCCGCGACATTGTGGCGACAGCCCTGGGTCAACTGGGCCGAGATCCGT
TGATCTTCCTGCATCCGCCAGAGGCGGGATGCGAAGAATGCGATGCCGCTCGCCAGTCGATTGGCTGAGC
TCATGAGCGGAGAACGAGATGACGTTGGAGGGGCAAGGTCGCGCTGATTGCTGGGGCAACACGGGGGATC
CACTAGTTCCATGAGCGTCAGACCCCGTAGAAAAGATCAAAGGATCTTCTTGAGATCCTTTTTTTCTGCG
CGTAATCTGCTGCTTGCAAACAAAAAAACCACCGCTACCAGCGGTGGTTTGTTTGCCGGATCAAGAGCTA
CCAACTCTTTTTCCGAAGGTAACTGGCTTCAGCAGAGCGCAGATACCAAATACTGTCCTTCTAGTGTAGC
CGTAGTTAGGCCACCACTTCAAGAACTCTGTAGCACCGCCTACATACCTCGCTCTGCTAATCCTGTTACC
AGTGGCTGCTGCCAGTGGCGATAAGTCGTGTCTTACCGGGTTGGACTCAAGACGATAGTTACCGGATAAG
GCGCAGCGGTCGGGCTGAACGGGGGGTTCGTGCACACAGCCCAGCTTGGAGCGAACGACCTACACCGAAC
TGAGATACCTACAGCGTGAGCTATGAGAAAGCGCCACGCTTCCCGAGGGGAGAAAGGCGGACAGGTATCC
GGTAAGCGGCAGGGTCGGAACAGGAGAGCGCACGAGGGAGCTTCCAGGGGGAAACGCCTGGTATCTTTAT
AGTCCTGTCGGGTTTCGCCACCTCTGACTTGAGCGTCGATTTTTGTGATGCTCGTCAGGGGGGCGGAGCC
TATGGAAAAACGCCAGCAACGCGGCCTTTTTACGGTTCCTGGCCTTTTGCTGGCCTTTTGCTCACATGTT
CTTTCCTGCGTTATCCCCTGATTCTGTGGATAACCGTATTACCGCCTTTGAGTGAGCTGATACCGCTCGC
CGCAGCCGAACGACCGAGCGCAACGCGTGCGGCCGCGGTACCCGGGGATCCTCTAGAGTCGACCACCAAG
GGCACCATCTCTGCTTGGGCCACCCCGTTGGCCGCAGCCAGCTCGCTGAGAGCCGTGAACGACAGGGCGA
ACGCCAGCCCGCCGACGGCGAGGGTTCCGACCGCTGCAACTCCCGGTGCAACCTTGTCCCGGTCTATTCT
CTTCACTGCACCAGCTCCAATCTGGTGTGAATGCCCCTCGTCTGTTCGCGCAGGCGGGGGGCTCTATTCG
TTTGTCAGCATCGAAAGTAGCCAGATCAGGGATGCGTTGCAACCGCGTATGCCCAGGTCAGAAGAGTCGC
ACAAGAGTTGCAGACCCCTGGAAAGAAAAATGGCCAGAGGGCGAAAACACCCTCTGACCAGCGGAGCGGG
CGACGGGAATCGAACCCGCGTAGCTAGTTTGGAAGAATGGGTGTCTGCCGACCACATATGGGCCGGTCAA
GATAGGTTTTTACCCCCTCTCGGCTGCATCCTCTAAGTGGAAAGAAATTGCAGGTCGTAGAAGCGCGTTG
AAGCCTGAGAGTTGCACAGGAGTTGCAACCCGGTAGCCTTGTTCACGACGAGAGGAGACCTAGTTGGCAC
GTCGCGGATGGGGATCGCTGAAGACTCAGCGCAGCGGGAGGATCCAAGCCTCATACGTCAACCCGCAGGA
CGGTGTGAGGTACTACGCGCTGCAGACCTACGACAACAAGATGGACGCCGAAGCCTGGCTCGCGGGCGAG
AAGCGGCTCATCGAGATGGAGACCTGGACCCCTCCACAGGACCGGGCGAAGAAGGCAGCCGCCAGCGCCA
TCACGCTGGAGGAGTACACCCGGAAGTGGCTCGTGGAGCGCGACCTCGCAGACGGCACCAGGGATCTGTA
CAGCGGGCACGCGGAGCGCCGCATCTACCCGGTGCTAGGTGAAGTGGCGGTCACAGAGATGACGCCAGCT
CTGGTGCGTGCGTGGTGGGCCGGGATGGGTAGGAAGCACCCGACTGCCCGCCGGCATGCCTACAACGTCC
TCCGGGCGGTGATGAACACAGCGGTCGAGGACAAGCTGATCGCAGAGAACCCGTGCCGGATCGAGCAGAA
GGCAGCCGATGAGCGCGACGTAGAGGCGCTGACGCCTGAGGAGCTGGACATCGTCGCCGCTGAGATCTTC
GAGCACTACCGGATCGCGGCATACATCCTGGCGTGGACGAGCCTCCGGTTCGGAGAGCTGATCGAGCTTC
GCCGCAAGGACATCGTGGACGACGGCATGACGATGAAGCTCCGGGTGCGCCGTGGCGCTTCCCGCGTGGG
GAACAAGATCGTCGTTGGCAACGCCAAGACCGTCCGGTCGAAGCGTCCTGTGACGGTTCCGCCTCACGTC
GCGGAGATGATCCGAGCGCACATGAAGGACCGTACGAAGATGAACAAGGGCCCCGAGGCA
