>Addgene plasmid #174956 | pMSR:MSMEG_0954:Dendra | depositor partial sequence | sequence record 339350 | partial
ATGGGCGGAGCCGACAGTCTCACCAAGGTGGGCGGTGCCGACGCTGCGGTTGCGGTGGTCGGTGCGGCCG
AGGGTTCGGTCGGTGCGGCCGAGAGCCCGGCGTCCGACCCTCAGCCGCGTGAGAGCTCGAGCCGGTCGCG
CAGCCGCAAGGTCAAGCCCGGTCGCATCACGTTCGTCGGTTCGGGCCCCGGTGACCCGGGCCTGCTGACC
ACCAGGGCGCAGGCCGTGCTCGCGCATGCCGAGCTGGTCTTCACCGATCCCGATGTGCCCGAGGCGGTGC
TCGCCCTCGTCGGCACCGATCTGCCCCCGGCGGCGGGTCCGGCGCCCGCCAAGAAGAACGACAAGGCCGA
CAAGGCCACCGACAAGTCGGACAAGTCCGACAAGGCCGACAAGGCCGATGACGCCAAGTCCGACGATCCG
GCGGTCATCCCCGGCGGACCCGAGGTGCGTCCCGCGCTCGGCGACCCGGCCGAGGTCGCCAAGACGCTCG
CGTCCGAGGCGCGCCACGGATACAACGTCGTGCGCCTGATCGCGGGTGACCCGCTGTCGGTGGATGCCGT
GATCACCGAGATCAACGCACTGGCCAAGACGCATCTGACCTTCGAGATCGTCCCGGGTCTGCCCGACACC
ACCGCGGTTCCGACGTACGCCGGCCTGCCGCTGGGGTCGTCGCACACCGTCGCCGACGTGCGTGGCGACG
TCGACTGGGCCGCACTGGCGGCCGCGCCGGGGCCGCTGATCCTGCATGCGACCGCGTCGCACCTGCCGGA
TGCCGCCCGCACGCTCATCGAGCACGGGCTCGTCGAGAACACGCCCGCGGTCGTCACGGCCAACGGCACC
ACCTGCCAGCAGCGTTCGGTCGAGACCACGCTGGTGGGGCTCACCGACAAGACCGTGGTGGAGAAGCCCG
CGGGCAGCGAGCTGTTGGGCCCGCTGACCGGACCGCTGGTGGTCACCATCGGCAAGACCGTCGCCAACCG
CGCCAAGCTGAACTGGTGGGAGAGCCGCGCCCTGTACGGCTGGACCGTGCTGGTGCCGCGCACCAAGGAT
CAGGCCGGCGAGATGAGCGAGCGGCTCGTCACGCACGGCGCCCTGCCGATCGAGGTGCCCACCATCGCCG
TCGAGCCGCCGCGCAGCCCGGCGCAGATGGAGCGCGCGGTCAAGGGCCTGGTCGACGGCCGGTTCCAGTG
GGTCGTGTTCACCTCCACCAACGCCGTTCGCGCGGTGTGGGAGAAGTTCAACGAGTTCGGTCTGGACGCC
CGCGCGTTCTCCGGCGTGAAGATCGCCTGCGTGGGGCAGGCCACCGCGGACAAGGTGCGCGCGTTCGGGA
TCAATCCCGAACTGGTGCCGTCGGGCGAGCAGTCCTCGCTCGGCCTGCTGGATGAATTCCCGCCCTACGA
CGAGGTTTTCGACCCGGTCAACCGTGTGTTGCTGCCGCGTGCGGACATCGCCACCGAGACGCTGGCCGAG
GGTCTGCGTGAGCGTGGCTGGGAGATCGAGGACGTCACGGCGTACCGCACCGTGCGTGCGGCCCCGCCGC
CTGCGCACACCCGCGAGATGATCAAGACCGGTGGTTTCGACGCGGTGTGCTTCACGTCGAGTTCGACCGT
GCGCAACCTCGTCGGCATCGCGGGCAAGCCGCACGCCCGCACCATCGTGGCCTGCATCGGACCGAAAACC
GCAGAAACCGCAATCGAATTCGGTCTGCGCGTGGATGTGCAGCCCGAGACAGCCGCGGTCGGACCGCTGG
TCGAGGCGCTCGCCGAGCACGCCGCCCGGTTGCGCGCCGAGGGTGCGCTCCCGCCGCCGCGCAAGAAGAG
CCGCCGCAGG
